>Addgene plasmid #46074 | pEGFP-Map7-1783-end | depositor full sequence | sequence record 64890 | pEGFP-Map7-1783-end sequence 5155 bps
TAGTTATTAATAGTAATCAATTACGGGGTCATTAGTTCATAGCCCATATATGGAGTTCCGCGTTACATAA
CTTACGGTAAATGGCCCGCCTGGCTGACCGCCCAACGACCCCCGCCCATTGACGTCAATAATGACGTATG
TTCCCATAGTAACGCCAATAGGGACTTTCCATTGACGTCAATGGGTGGAGTATTTACGGTAAACTGCCCA
CTTGGCAGTACATCAAGTGTATCATATGCCAAGTACGCCCCCTATTGACGTCAATGACGGTAAATGGCCC
GCCTGGCATTATGCCCAGTACATGACCTTATGGGACTTTCCTACTTGGCAGTACATCTACGTATTAGTCA
TCGCTATTACCATGGTGATGCGGTTTTGGCAGTACATCAATGGGCGTGGATAGCGGTTTGACTCACGGGG
ATTTCCAAGTCTCCACCCCATTGACGTCAATGGGAGTTTGTTTTGGCACCAAAATCAACGGGACTTTCCA
AAATGTCGTAACAACTCCGCCCCATTGACGCAAATGGGCGGTAGGCGTGTACGGTGGGAGGTCTATATAA
GCAGAGCTGGTTTAGTGAACCGTCAGATCCGCTAGCGCTACCGGTCGCCACCATGGTGAGCAAGGGCGAG
GAGCTGTTCACCGGGGTGGTGCCCATCCTGGTCGAGCTGGACGGCGACGTAAACGGCCACAAGTTCAGCG
TGTCCGGCGAGGGCGAGGGCGATGCCACCTACGGCAAGCTGACCCTGAAGTTCATCTGCACCACCGGCAA
GCTGCCCGTGCCCTGGCCCACCCTCGTGACCACCCTGACCTACGGCGTGCAGTGCTTCAGCCGCTACCCC
GACCACATGAAGCAGCACGACTTCTTCAAGTCCGCCATGCCCGAAGGCTACGTCCAGGAGCGCACCATCT
TCTTCAAGGACGACGGCAACTACAAGACCCGCGCCGAGGTGAAGTTCGAGGGCGACACCCTGGTGAACCG
CATCGAGCTGAAGGGCATCGACTTCAAGGAGGACGGCAACATCCTGGGGCACAAGCTGGAGTACAACTAC
AACAGCCACAACGTCTATATCATGGCCGACAAGCAGAAGAACGGCATCAAGGTGAACTTCAAGATCCGCC
ACAACATCGAGGACGGCAGCGTGCAGCTCGCCGACCACTACCAGCAGAACACCCCCATCGGCGACGGCCC
CGTGCTGCTGCCCGACAACCACTACCTGAGCACCCAGTCCGCCCTGAGCAAAGACCCCAACGAGAAGCGC
GATCACATGGTCCTGCTGGAGTTCGTGACCGCCGCCGGGATCACTCTCGGCATGGACGAGCTGTACAAGT
CCGGACTCAGATCTCGAGCTCAAGCTTCGAATTCGATTAGGGAGAGACCGCTGATAAGAAAACCACTGAG
CAAAGAAATGGTGACATAGCCAAAGGAGTTCTCACTGGAGAGCCAGAAGTACCTGCACTGCCGTGTATGG
CCTCTTCAGGAAACGGAGAGTCTGCAGAGAGCCCACATGGAGTCGCTTTACAGCAATCAGAAGTGACCAC
AGAGAGTTCTCCAGATTTGGAAAAACAGCCAAATGAAAACGGAATGTCCATACAAAATGAAAATTTTGAA
GAAGTTATAAACTTACCTGTTGGATCAAAAGCGTCCAGATTAGATGTCACCAATGAGAACCCAGAAATTC
CTTTGAAACCAATTTTGGCCTTTAATGATGAAGGGACACTTGGGCCCCTACCTCAGGTGGATGGTGTGCA
GACACAACAGACCGCAGAAGTTAATCACTAGTGAATTCTGCAGTCGACGGTACCGCGGGCCCGGGATCCA
CCGGATCTAGATAACTGATCATAATCAGCCATACCACATTTGTAGAGGTTTTACTTGCTTTAAAAAACCT
CCCACACCTCCCCCTGAACCTGAAACATAAAATGAATGCAATTGTTGTTGTTAACTTGTTTATTGCAGCT
TATAATGGTTACAAATAAAGCAATAGCATCACAAATTTCACAAATAAAGCATTTTTTTCACTGCATTCTA
GTTGTGGTTTGTCCAAACTCATCAATGTATCTTAACGCGTAAATTGTAAGCGTTAATATTTTGTTAAAAT
TCGCGTTAAATTTTTGTTAAATCAGCTCATTTTTTAACCAATAGGCCGAAATCGGCAAAATCCCTTATAA
ATCAAAAGAATAGACCGAGATAGGGT
[37 nt withheld, positions 2197-2233]
AAAGAACGTGGACTCCAACGTCAAAGG
[49 nt withheld, positions 2261-2309]
T
[91 nt withheld, positions 2311-2401]
G
[124 nt withheld, positions 2403-2526]
CAGGTGGCACTTTTCGGGGAAATGTGCGCGGAACCCCTATTTGTTTATTTTTCTAAATACATTCAAATAT
GTATCCGCTCATGAGACAATAACCCTGATAAATGCTTCAATAATATTGAAAAAGGAAGAGTCCTGAGGCG
GAAAGAACCAGCTGTGGAATGTGTGTCAGTTAGGGTGTGGAAAGTCCCCAGGCTCCCCAGCAGGCAGAAG
TATGCAAAGCATGCATCTCAATTAGTCAGCAACCAGGTGTGGAAAGTCCCCAGGCTCCCCAGCAGGCAGA
AGTATGCAAAGCATGCATCTCAATTAGTCAGCAACCATAGTCCCGCCCCTAACTCCGCCCATCCCGCCCC
TAACTCCGCCCAGTTCCGCCCATTCTCCGCCCCATGGCTGACTAATTTTTTTTATTTATGCAGAGGCCGA
GGCCGCCTCGGCCTCTGAGCTATTCCAGAAGTAGTGAGGAGGCTTTTTTGGAGGCCTAGGCTTTTGCAAA
GATCGATCAAGAGACAGGATGAGGATCGTTTCGCATGATTGAACAAGATGGATTGCACGCAGGTTCTCCG
GCCGCTTGGGTGGAGAGGCTATTCGGCTATGACTGGGCACAACAGACAATCGGCTGCTCTGATGCCGCCG
TGTTCCGGCTGTCAGCGCAGGGGCGCCCGGTTCTTTTTGTCAAGACCGACCTGTCCGGTGCCCTGAATGA
ACTGCAAGACGAGGCAGCGCGGCTATCGTGGCTGGCCACGACGGGCGTTCCTTGCGCAGCTGTGCTCGAC
GTTGTCACTGAAGCGGGAAGGGACTGGCTGCTATTGGGCGAAGTGCCGGGGCAGGATCTCCTGTCATCTC
ACCTTGCTCCTGCCGAGAAAGTATCCATCATGGCTGATGCAATGCGGCGGCTGCATACGCTTGATCCGGC
TACCTGCCCATTCGACCACCAAGCGAAACATCGCATCGAGCGAGCACGTACTCGGATGGAAGCCGGTCTT
GTCGATCAGGATGATCTGGACGAAGAGCATCAGGGGCTCGCGCCAGCCGAACTGTTCGCCAGGCTCAAGG
CGAGCATGCCCGACGGCGAGGATCTCGTCGTGACCCATGGCGATGCCTGCTTGCCGAATATCATGGTGGA
AAATGGCCGCTTTTCTGGATTCATCGACTGTGGCCGGCTGGGTGTGGCGGACCGCTATCAGGACATAGCG
TTGGCTACCCGTGATATTGCTGAAGAGCTTGGCGGCGAATGGGCTGACCGCTTCCTCGTGCTTTACGGTA
TCGCCGCTCCCGATTCGCAGCGCATCGCCTTCTATCGCCTTCTTGACGAGTTCTTCTGAGCGGGACTCTG
GGGTTCGAAATGACCGACCAAGCGACGCCCAACCTGCCATCACGAGATTTCGATTCCACCGCCGCCTTCT
ATGAAAGGTTGGGCTTCGGAATCGTTTTCCGGGACGCCGGCTGGATGATCCTCCAGCGCGGGGATCTCAT
GCTGGAGTTCTTCGCCCACCCTAGGGGGAGGCTAACTGAAACACGGAAGGAGACAATACCGGAAGGAACC
CGCGCTATGACGGCAATAAAAAGACAGAATAAAACGCACGGTGTTGGGTCGTTTGTTCATAAACGCGGGG
TTCGGTCCCAGGGCTGGCACTCTGTCGATACCCCACCGAGACCCCATTGGGGCCAATACGCCCGCGTTTC
TTCCTTTTCCCCACCCCACCCCCCAAGTTCGGGTGAAGGCCCAGGGCTCGCAGCCAACGTCGGGGCGGCA
GGCCCTGCCATAGCCTCAGGTTACTCATATATACTTTAGATTGATTTAAAACTTCATTTTTAATTTAAAA
GGATCTAGGTGAAGATCCTTTTTGATAATCTCATGACCAAAATCCCTTAACGTGAGTTTTCGTTCCACTG
AGCGTCAGACCCCGTAGAAAAGATCAAAGGATCTTCTTGAGATCCTTTTTTTCTGCGCGTAATCTGCTGC
TTGCAAACAAAAAAACCACCGCTACCAGCGGTGGTTTGTTTGCCGGATCAAGAGCTACCAACTCTTTTTC
CGAAGGTAACTGGCTTCAGCAGAGCGCAGATACCAAATACTGTCCTTCTAGTGTAGCCGTAGTTAGGCCA
CCACTTCAAGAACTCTGTAGCACCGCCTACATACCTCGCTCTGCTAATCCTGTTACCAGTGGCTGCTGCC
AGTGGCGATAAGTCGTGTCTTACCGGGTTGGACTCAAGACGATAGTTACCGGATAAGGCGCAGCGGTCGG
GCTGAACGGGGGGTTCGTGCACACAGCCCAGCTTGGAGCGAACGACCTACACCGAACTGAGATACCTACA
GCGTGAGCTATGAGAAAGCGCCACGCTTCCCGAAGGGAGAAAGGCGGACAGGTATCCGGTAAGCGGCAGG
GTCGGAACAGGAGAGCGCACGAGGGAGCTTCCAGGGGGAAACGCCTGGTATCTTTATAGTCCTGTCGGGT
TTCGCCACCTCTGACTTGAGCGTCGATTTTTGTGATGCTCGTCAGGGGGGCGGAGCCTATGGAAAAACGC
CAGCAACGCGGCCTTTTTACGGTTCCTGGCCTTTTGCTGGCCTTTTGCTCACATGTTCTTTCCTGCGTTA
TCCCCTGATTCTGTGGATAACCGTATTACCGCCATGCAT
Features (pLannotate 1.2.2; 16 found; start..end, strand, type, name):
     61..364     +  enhancer       CMV enhancer: human cytomegalovirus immediate early enhancer
    365..568     +  promoter       CMV promoter: human cytomegalovirus (CMV) immediate early promoter
    613..1329    +  CDS            EGFP: EGFP is a basic (constitutively fluorescent) green fluorescent protein published in 1996, derived from Aequorea victoria. It is reported to be a rapidly-maturing weak dimer with moderate acid sensitivity.
   1330..1364    +  misc_feature   MCS (fragment): multiple cloning site
   1374..1772    +  CDS            Map7 (fragment): MAP7_MOUSE - Also known as Mtap7. Experimental evidence at protein level: Swiss-Prot protein existence level 1. Microtubule-stabilizing protein that may play an important role during reorganization of microtubules during polarization and differentiation of epithelial cells. Associates with microtubules in a dynamic manner. May play a role in the formation of intercellular contacts. Colocalization with TRPV4 results in the redistribution of TRPV4 toward the membrane and may link cytoskeletal microfilaments. From Mus musculus (Mouse).
   1783..1819    +  misc_feature   MCS (fragment): multiple cloning site
   1836..1920    +  CDS            large T antigen (fragment): large T antigen from SV40 (simian virus 40)
   1943..2064    +  polyA_signal   SV40 poly(A) signal: SV40 polyadenylation signal
   2098..2526    -  rep_origin     f1 ori (sequence partly withheld): f1 bacteriophage origin of replication; arrow indicates direction of (+) strand synthesis
   2553..2657    +  promoter       AmpR promoter: bla
   2659..3016    +  promoter       SV40 promoter: SV40 enhancer and early promoter
   3051..3845    +  CDS            NeoR/KanR: aminoglycoside phosphotransferase from Tn5; aph(3')-II (or nptII); confers resistance to neomycin, kanamycin, and G418 (Geneticin®)
   3866..4018    +  CDS            ble (fragment): BLE_KLEPN - Experimental evidence at protein level: Swiss-Prot protein existence level 1. Binding protein with a strong affinity to the bleomycin family of antibiotics. Binds to CL990; an antimitotic-antibiotic compound. From Klebsiella pneumoniae.
   4077..4124    +  polyA_signal   HSV TK poly(A) signal: herpes simplex virus thymidine kinase polyadenylation signal (Cole and Stacy, 1985)
   4215..4231    -  polyA_signal   bGH poly(A) signal (fragment): bovine growth hormone polyadenylation signal
   4453..5041    +  rep_origin     ori: high-copy-number ColE1/pMB1/pBR322/pUC origin of replication
