[The description below was written by a language model from this plasmid's Addgene catalogue record and pLannotate feature annotations shown in this document.]
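Description:
pEGFP-Map7-1783-end is a mammalian expression plasmid of about 5.2 kb built on the Clontech pEGFP backbone. It is propagated in E. coli as a high-copy plasmid through its ColE1/pUC-type origin and also carries an f1 phage origin. A single Tn5 aminoglycoside phosphotransferase (NeoR/KanR) gene provides selection in both hosts. A bacterial bla-type promoter drives it for kanamycin resistance in bacteria. The SV40 enhancer/early promoter drives it in mammalian cells, where it allows G418 selection, and the HSV TK polyadenylation signal terminates the transcript. The short ble, bGH poly(A) and SV40 large T antigen matches in the feature table are fragmentary hits within backbone sequence rather than functional elements.

The expression cassette uses the human CMV immediate-early enhancer and promoter to drive EGFP. EGFP is followed by a remnant of the multiple cloning site and then a roughly 400 bp fragment of mouse microtubule-associated protein sequence, and the cassette ends at the SV40 polyadenylation signal. The product is therefore a fusion with GFP at the N terminus of a C-terminal truncation, with "1783-end" indicating that the fragment runs from position 1783 to the end of the coding sequence. The record is inconsistent about the gene's identity: the catalogue insert field names Map7D1, whereas the plasmid name and the sequence-based annotation both point to mouse Map7 (also called Mtap7).

The associated publication concerns MAP- and kinesin-dependent nuclear positioning in skeletal muscle. This suggests the construct serves as one of a set of truncations for following the localisation or mapping the functional domains of the protein in transfected cells, although the record does not state its purpose explicitly.
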