Addgene plasmid #46074: pEGFP-Map7-1783-end
Depositing lab: Edgar Gomes. Depositing organization: INSERM, ADR Paris VI, St-Antoine. Publication: MAP and kinesin-dependent nuclear positioning is required for skeletal muscle function. Metzger T, Gache V, Xu M, Cadot B, Folker ES, Richardson BE, Gomes ER, Baylies MK. Nature. 2012 Mar 18;484(7392):120-4. doi: 10.1038/nature10914. PubMed 22425998.
Backbone
  Vector backbone: pEGFP
  Backbone manufacturer: Clontech
  Total vector size (bp): 5156
  Vector type: Mammalian Expression
  Selectable markers: Neomycin (select with G418)
Growth in bacteria
  Bacterial resistance: Kanamycin, 50 μg/mL
  Growth temperature: 37°C
  Growth strain: DH5alpha
  Copy number: High Copy
Gene/Insert
  Gene/Insert name: Map7D1-1783-end
  Species: M. musculus (mouse)
  Insert size (bp): 404
  Tag / fusion protein: GFP (N terminal on insert)
Terms and licenses: Academic/Nonprofit Terms; Industry Terms: Not Available to Industry
How to cite: pEGFP-Map7-1783-end was a gift from Edgar Gomes (Addgene plasmid # 46074 ; http://n2t.net/addgene:46074 ; RRID:Addgene_46074)
