>Addgene plasmid #46074 | pEGFP-Map7-1783-end | addgene partial sequence | sequence record 66395 | EGFP_C
CAGTCCGGACTCAGATCTCGAGCTCAAGCTTCGAATTCGATTAGGGAGAGACCGCTGATAAGAAAACCAC
TGAGCAAAGAAATGGTGACATAGCCAAAGGAGTTCTCACTGGAGAGCCAGAAGTACCTGCACTGCCGTGT
ATGGCCTCTTCAGGAAACGGAGAGTCTGCAGAGAGCCCACATGGAGTCGCTTTACAGCAATCAGAAGTGA
CCACAGAGAGTTCTCCAGATTTGGAAAAACAGCCAAATGAAAACGGAATGTCCATACAAAATGAAAATTT
TGAAGAAGTTATAAACTTACCTGTTGGATCAAAAGCGTCCAGATTAGATGTCACCAATGAGAACCCAGAA
ATTCCTTTGAAACCAATTTTGGCCTTTAATGATGAAGGGACACTTGGGCCCCTACCTCAGGTGGATGGTG
TGCAGACACAACAGACCGCAGAAGTTAATCACTAGTGAATTCTGCAGTCGACGGTACCGCGGGCCCGGGA
TCCACCGGATCTAGATAACTGATCATAATCAGCCATACCACATTTGTAGAGGTTTTACTTGCTTTAAAAA
ACCTCCCACACCTCCCCCTGAACCTGAAACATAAAATGAATGCAATTGTTGTTGTTAACTTGTTTATTGC
AGCTTATAATGGTTACAAATAAAGCAATAGCATCACAAATTTCACAAATAAAGCATTTTTTTCACTGCAT
TCTAGTTGTGGTTTGTCCAAACTCATCAATGTATCTTAACGCGTAAATTGTAAGCGTTAATATTTTGTTA
AAATTCGCGTTAAATT
